>Addgene plasmid #147616 | pnEA-NpG-HsNot2_419-540_T | depositor full sequence | sequence record 290063 | Full Sequence
TTCTTGAAGACGAAAGGGCCTCGTGATACGCCTATTTTTATAGGTTAATGTCATGATAATAATGGTTTCT
TAGACGTCAGGTGGCACTTTTCGGGGAAATGTGCGCGGAACCCCTATTTGTTTATTTTTCTAAATACATT
CAAATATGTATCCGCTCATGAGACAATAACCCTGATAAATGCTTCAATAATATTGAAAAAGGAAGAGTAT
GAGTATTCAACATTTCCGTGTCGCCCTTATTCCCTTTTTTGCGGCATTTTGCCTTCCTGTTTTTGCTCAC
CCAGAAACGCTGGTGAAAGTAAAAGATGCTGAAGATCAGTTGGGTGCACGAGTGGGTTACATCGAACTGG
ATCTCAACAGCGGTAAGATCCTTGAGAGTTTTCGCCCCGAAGAACGTTTTCCAATGATGAGCACTTTTAA
AGTTCTGCTATGTGGCGCGGTATTATCCCGTGTTGACGCCGGGCAAGAGCAACTCGGTCGCCGCATACAC
TATTCTCAGAATGACTTGGTTGAGTACTCACCAGTCACAGAAAAGCATCTTACGGATGGCATGACAGTAA
GAGAATTATGCAGTGCTGCCATAACCATGAGTGATAACACTGCGGCCAACTTACTTCTGACAACGATCGG
AGGACCGAAGGAGCTAACCGCTTTTTTGCACAACATGGGGGATCATGTAACTCGCCTTGATCGTTGGGAA
CCGGAGCTGAATGAAGCCATACCAAACGACGAGCGTGACACCACGATGCCTGCAGCAATGGCAACAACGT
TGCGCAAACTATTAACTGGCGAACTACTTACTCTAGCTTCCCGGCAACAATTAATAGACTGGATGGAGGC
GGATAAAGTTGCAGGACCACTTCTGCGCTCGGCCCTTCCGGCTGGCTGGTTTATTGCTGATAAATCTGGA
GCCGGTGAGCGTGGGTCTCGCGGTATCATTGCAGCACTGGGGCCAGATGGTAAGCCCTCCCGTATCGTAG
TTATCTACACGACGGGGAGTCAGGCAACTATGGATGAACGAAATAGACAGATCGCTGAGATAGGTGCCTC
ACTGATTAAGCATTGGTAACTGTCAGACCAAGTTTACTCATATATACTTTAGATTGATTTAAAACTTCAT
TTTTAATTTAAAAGGATCTAGGTGAAGATCCTTTTTGATAATCTCATGACCAAAATCCCTTAACGTGAGT
TTTCGTTCCACTGAGCGTCAGACCCCGTAGAAAAGATCAAAGGATCTTCTTGAGATCCTTTTTTTCTGCG
CGTAATCTGCTGCTTGCAAACAAAAAAACCACCGCTACCAGCGGTGGTTTGTTTGCCGGATCAAGAGCTA
CCAACTCTTTTTCCGAAGGTAACTGGCTTCAGCAGAGCGCAGATACCAAATACTGTCCTTCTAGTGTAGC
CGTAGTTAGGCCACCACTTCAAGAACTCTGTAGCACCGCCTACATACCTCGCTCTGCTAATCCTGTTACC
AGTGGCTGCTGCCAGTGGCGATAAGTCGTGTCTTACCGGGTTGGACTCAAGACGATAGTTACCGGATAAG
GCGCAGCGGTCGGGCTGAACGGGGGGTTCGTGCACACAGCCCAGCTTGGAGCGAACGACCTACACCGAAC
TGAGATACCTACAGCGTGAGCTATGAGAAAGCGCCACGCTTCCCGAAGGGAGAAAGGCGGACAGGTATCC
GGTAAGCGGCAGGGTCGGAACAGGAGAGCGCACGAGGGAGCTTCCAGGGGGAAACGCCTGGTATCTTTAT
AGTCCTGTCGGGTTTCGCCACCTCTGACTTGAGCGTCGATTTTTGTGATGCTCGTCAGGGGGGCGGAGCC
TATGGAAAAACGCCAGCAACGCGGCCTTTTTACGGTTCCTGGCCTTTTGCTGGCCTTTTGCTCACATGTT
CTTTCCTGCGTTATCCCCTGATTCTGTGGATAACCGTATTACCGCCTTTGAGTGAGCTGATACCGCTCGC
CGCAGCCGAACGACCGAGCGCAGCGAGTCAGTGAGCGAGGAAGCGGAAGAGCGCCTGATGCGGTATTTTC
TCCTTACGCATCTGTGCGGTATTTCACACCGCATATATGGTGCACTCTCAGTACAATCTGCTCTGATGCC
GCATAGTTAAGCCAGTATACACTCCGCTATCGCTACGTGACTGGGTCATGGCTGCGCCCCGACACCCGCC
AACACCCGCTGACGCGCCCTGACGGGCTTGTCTGCTCCCGGCATCCGCTTACAGACAAGCTGTGACCGTC
TCCGGGAGCTGCATGTGTCAGAGGTTTTCACCGTCATCACCGAAACGCGCGAGGCAGCTGCGGTAAAGCT
CATCAGCGTGGTCGTGAAGCGATTCACAGATGTCTGCCTGTTCATCCGCGTCCAGCTCGTTGAGTTTCTC
CAGAAGCGTTAATGTCTGGCTTCTGATAAAGCGGGCCATGTTAAGGGCGGTTTTTTCCTGTTTGGTCACT
GATGCCTCCGTGTAAGGGGGATTTCTGTTCATGGGGGTAATGATACCGATGAAACGAGAGAGGATGCTCA
CGATACGGGTTACTGATGATGAACATGCCCGGTTACTGGAACGTTGTGAGGGTAAACAACTGGCGGTATG
GATGCGGCGGGACCAGAGAAAAATCACTCAGGGTCAATGCCAGCGCTTCGTTAATACAGATGTAGGTGTT
CCACAGGGTAGCCAGCAGCATCCTGCGATGCAGATCCGGAACATAATGGTGCAGGGCGCTGACTTCCGCG
TTTCCAGACTTTACGAAACACGGAAACCGAAGACCATTCATGTTGTTGCTCAGGTCGCAGACGTTTTGCA
GCAGCAGTCGCTTCACGTTCGCTCGCGTATCGGTGATTCATTCTGCTAACCAGTAAGGCAACCCCGCCAG
CCTAGCCGGGTCCTCAACGACAGGAGCACGATCATGCGCACCCGTGGCCAGGACCCAACGCTGCCCGAGA
TGCGCCGCGTGCGGCTGCTGGAGATGGCGGACGCGATGGATATGTTCTGCCAAGGGTTGGTTTGCGCATT
CACAGTTCTCCGCAAGAATTGATTGGCTCCAATTCTTGGAGTGGTGAATCCGTTAGCGAGGTGCCGCCGG
CTTCCATTCAGGTCGAGGTGGCCCGGCTCCATGCACCGCGACGCAACGCGGGGAGGCAGACAAGGTATAG
GGCGGCGCCTACAATCCATGCCAACCCGTTCCATGTGCTCGCCGAGGCGGCATAAATCGCCGTGACGATC
AGCGGTCCAGTGATCGAAGTTAGGCTGGTAAGAGCCGCGAGCGATCCTTGAAGCTGTCCCTGATGGTCGT
CATCTACCTGCCTGGACAGCATGGCCTGCAACGCGGGCATCCCGATGCCGCCGGAAGCGAGAAGAATCAT
AATGGGGAAGGCCATCCAGCCTCGCGTCGCGAACGCCAGCAAGACGTAGCCCAGCGCGTCGGCCGCCATG
CCGGCGATAATGGCCTGCTTCTCGCCGAAACGTTTGGTGGCGGGACCAGTGACGAAGGCTTGAGCGAGGG
CGTGCAAGATTCCGAATACCGCAAGCGACAGGCCGATCATCGTCGCGCTCCAGCGAAAGCGGTCCTCGCC
GAAAATGACCCAGAGCGCTGCCGGCACCTGTCCTACGAGTTGCATGATAAAGAAGACAGTCATAAGTGCG
GCGACGATAGTCATGCCCCGCGCCCACCGGAAGGAGCTGACTGGGTTGAAGGCTCTCAAGGGCATCGGTC
GAGATCCCGGTGCCTAATGAGTGAGCTAACTTACATTAATTGCGTTGCGCTCACTGCCCGCTTTCCAGTC
GGGAAACCTGTCGTGCCAGCTGCATTAATGAATCGGCCAACGCGCGGGGAGAGGCGGTTTGCGTATTGGG
CGCCAGGGTGGTTTTTCTTTTCACCAGTGAGACGGGCAACAGCTGATTGCCCTTCACCGCCTGGCCCTGA
GAGAGTTGCAGCAAGCGGTCCACGCTGGTTTGCCCCAGCAGGCGAAAATCCTGTTTGATGGTGGTTAACG
GCGGGATATAACATGAGCTGTCTTCGGTATCGTCGTATCCCACTACCGAGATATCCGCACCAACGCGCAG
CCCGGACTCGGTAATGGCGCGCATTGCGCCCAGCGCCATCTGATCGTTGGCAACCAGCATCGCAGTGGGA
ACGATGCCCTCATTCAGCATTTGCATGGTTTGTTGAAAACCGGACATGGCACTCCAGTCGCCTTCCCGTT
CCGCTATCGGCTGAATTTGATTGCGAGTGAGATATTTATGCCAGCCAGCCAGACGCAGACGCGCCGAGAC
AGAACTTAATGGGCCCGCTAACAGCGCGATTTGCTGGTGACCCAATGCGACCAGATGCTCCACGCCCAGT
CGCGTACCGTCTTCATGGGAGAAAATAATACTGTTGATGGGTGTCTGGTCAGAGACATCAAGAAATAACG
CCGGAACATTAGTGCAGGCAGCTTCCACAGCAATGGCATCCTGGTCATCCAGCGGATAGTTAATGATCAG
CCCACTGACGCGTTGCGCGAGAAGATTGTGCACCGCCGCTTTACAGGCTTCGACGCCGCTTCGTTCTACC
ATCGACACCACCACGCTGGCACCCAGTTGATCGGCGCGAGATTTAATCGCCGCGACAATTTGCGACGGCG
CGTGCAGGGCCAGACTGGAGGTGGCAACGCCAATCAGCAACGACTGTTTGCCCGCCAGTTGTTGTGCCAC
GCGGTTGGGAATGTAATTCAGCTCCGCCATCGCCGCTTCCACTTTTTCCCGCGTTTTCGCAGAAACGTGG
CTGGCCTGGTTCACCACGCGGGAAACGGTCTGATAAGAGACACCGGCATACTCTGCGACATCGTATAACG
TTACTGGTTTCACATTCACCACCCTGAATTGACTCTCTTCCGGGCGCTATCATGCCATACCGCGAAAGGT
TTTGCGCCATTCGATGGTGTCCGGGATCTCGACGCTCTCCCTTATGCGACTCCTGCATTAGGAAGCAGCC
CAGTAGTAGGTTGAGGCCGTTGAGCACCGCCGCCGCAAGGAATGGTGCATGCAAGGAGATGGCGCCCAAC
AGTCCCCCGGCCACGGGGCCTGCCACCATACCCACGCCGAAACAAGCGCTCATGAGCCCGAAGTGGCGAG
CCCGATCTTCCCCATCGGTGATGTCGGCGATATAGGCGCCAGCAACCGCACCTGTGGCGCCGGTGATGCC
GGCCACGATGCGTCCGGCGTAGAGGATCGAGATCTCGATCCCGCGAAATTAATACGACTCACTATAGGGG
AATTGTGAGCGGATAACAATTCCCCACTAGTAATAATTTTGTTTAACTTTAAGAAGGAGATATACCATGG
CCCCTATACTAGGTTATTGGAAAATTAAGGGCCTTGTGCAACCCACTCGACTTCTTTTGGAATATCTTGA
AGAAAAATATGAAGAGCATTTGTATGAGCGCGATGAAGGTGATAAATGGCGAAACAAAAAGTTTGAATTG
GGTTTGGAGTTTCCCAATCTTCCTTATTATATTGATGGTGATGTTAAATTAACACAGTCTATGGCCATCA
TACGTTATATAGCTGACAAGCACAACATGTTGGGTGGTTGTCCAAAAGAGCGTGCAGAGATTTCAATGCT
TGAAGGAGCGGTTTTGGATATTAGATACGGTGTTTCGAGAATTGCATATAGTAAAGACTTTGAAACTCTC
AAAGTTGATTTTCTTAGCAAGCTACCTGAAATGCTGAAAATGTTCGAAGATCGTTTATGTCATAAAACAT
ATTTAAATGGTGATCATGTAACCCATCCTGACTTCATGTTGTATGACGCTCTTGATGTTGTTTTATACAT
GGACCCAATGTGCCTGGATGCGTTCCCAAAATTAGTTTGTTTTAAAAAACGTATTGAAGCTATCCCACAA
ATTGATAAGTACTTGAAATCCAGCAAGTATATAGCATGGCCTTTGCAGGGCTGGCAAGCCACGTTTGGTG
GTGGCGACCATCCGCCAAAATCGGATGGTACCGGCAGCGGCCTGGAAGTTCTGTTCCAGGGGCCCCATAT
GTCTGAGTACTTAACGAACATTCACATTAGGGATAAGCTGGCTGCAATAAAACTTGGCCGATATGGTGAA
GACCTTCTCTTCTATCTCTATTACATGAATGGAGGAGACGTATTACAACTTTTAGCTGCAGTGGAGCTTT
TTAACCGTGATTGGAGATACCACAAAGAAGAACGAGTATGGATTACCAGGGCACCAGGCATGGAGCCAAC
AATGAAAACCAATACCTATGAGAGGGGAACATATTACTTCTTTGACTGTCTTAACTGGAGGAAAGTAGCT
AAGGAGTTCCATCTGGAATATGACAAATTAGAAGAACGGCCTCACCTGCCATCCACCTTCAACTACAACC
CTGCTCAGCAAGCCTTCTAAGGATCCTAATAGTCTAGAGCTAGCCCTAGGAGATCCGGCTGCTAACAAAG
CCCGAAAGGAAGCTGAGTTGGCTGCTGCCACCGCTGAGCAATAACTAGCATAACCCCTTGGGGCCTCTAA
ACGGGTCTTGAGGGGTTTTTTGCTGAAAGGAGGAACTATATCCGGATATCCCGCAAGAGGCCCGGCAGTA
CCGGCATAACCAAGCCTATGCCTACAGCATCCAGGGTGACGGTGCCGAGGATGACGATGAGCGCATTGTT
AGATTTCATACACGGTGCCTGACTGCGTTAGCAATTTAACTGTGATAAACTACCGCATTAAAGCTTATCG
ATGATAAGCTGTCAAACATGAGAA
Features (pLannotate 1.2.2; 20 found; start..end, strand, type, name):
    104..208     +  promoter       AmpR promoter: bla
    209..1069    +  CDS            AmpR: β-lactamase; bla; confers resistance to ampicillin, carbenicillin, and related antibiotics
   1240..1828    +  rep_origin     ori: high-copy-number ColE1/pMB1/pBR322/pUC origin of replication
   2014..2156    -  misc_feature   bom: basis of mobility region from pBR322
   2258..2449    -  CDS            rop: Rop protein, which maintains plasmids at low copy number; rop
   2466..2846    +  CDS            YPB1_ECOLX: Protein predicted: Swiss-Prot protein existence level 4. From Escherichia coli.
   3088..3712    -  CDS            TcR (fragment): tetracycline efflux protein; tet; confers resistance to tetracycline
   3727..3748    -  protein_bind   CAP binding site: CAP binding activates transcription in the presence of cAMP. E. coli catabolite activator protein
   3761..4843    -  CDS            lacI: lac repressor; lacI; The lac repressor binds to the lac operator to inhibit transcription in E. coli. This inhibition can be relieved by adding lactose or isopropyl-β-D-thiogalactopyranoside (IPTG).
   4844..4921    -  promoter       lacI promoter: lacI
   4929..5208    -  CDS            TcR (fragment): tetracycline efflux protein; tet; confers resistance to tetracycline
   5230..5248    +  promoter       T7 promoter: promoter for bacteriophage T7 RNA polymerase
   5249..5273    +  protein_bind   lac operator: The lac repressor binds to the lac operator to inhibit transcription in E. coli. This inhibition can be relieved by adding lactose or isopropyl-β-D-thiogalactopyranoside (IPTG). lac repressor encoded by lacI
   5288..5310    +  RBS            RBS: efficient ribosome binding site from bacteriophage T7 gene 10 (Olins and Rangwala, 1989)
   5321..5971    +  CDS            GST: glutathione S-transferase from Schistosoma japonicum
   6022..6387    +  CDS            CNOT2 (fragment): CNOT2_HUMAN - Also known as CDC36, NOT2. Experimental evidence at protein level: Swiss-Prot protein existence level 1. Component of the CCR4-NOT complex which is one of the major cellular mRNA deadenylases and is linked to various cellular processes including bulk mRNA degradation, miRNA-mediated repression, translational repression during translational initiation and general transcription regulation. Additional complex functions may be a consequence of its influence on mRNA expression. Required for the CCR4- NOT complex structural integrity. Can repress transcription and may link the CCR4-NOT
   6428..6477    +  CDS            SET1 (fragment): solubility-enhancement tag derived from T7 phage gene 10B
   6485..6532    +  terminator     T7 terminator: transcription terminator for bacteriophage T7 RNA polymerase
   6555..6659    -  CDS            TcR (fragment): tetracycline efflux protein; tet; confers resistance to tetracycline
   6707..6735    -  promoter       tet promoter: E. coli promoter for tetracycline efflux protein gene
