[The description below was written by a language model from this plasmid's Addgene catalogue record and pLannotate feature annotations shown in this document.]
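Description:
pnEA-NpG-HsNot2_419-540_T is a 6.7 kb bacterial expression plasmid for producing a C-terminal fragment (residues 419–540) of human CNOT2 (NOT2), a subunit of the CCR4-NOT deadenylase complex. The catalogue lists the backbone as unknown, but the annotated features show a pET-like, pBR322-derived architecture. It carries a ColE1/pMB1-type origin together with the bom mobility region and the rop gene, which keeps copy number low, consistent with the low-copy designation in the record. Selection is by ampicillin through the bla gene and its promoter. Several fragments of the tetracycline resistance gene and the tet promoter are also annotated. These are interrupted remnants of the parental vector, not a functional marker.

The expression cassette is driven by a T7 promoter followed by a lac operator and the strong T7 gene 10 ribosome binding site. A plasmid-borne lacI gene supplies repressor, so transcription is held off until IPTG is added in a host that provides T7 RNA polymerase. The open reading frame begins with Schistosoma japonicum glutathione S-transferase, followed after a short linker by the CNOT2 fragment, giving an N-terminal GST fusion suited to glutathione affinity purification. The record does not annotate what the linker encodes, such as a protease cleavage site. A short match to a T7 gene 10-derived sequence lies just upstream of the T7 terminator and appears to be vector sequence downstream of the insert.

The associated publication concerns the structure and assembly of the NOT module of the human CCR4-NOT complex. This suggests use in recombinant production of this CNOT2 region for structural, biochemical or interaction studies.
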