Addgene plasmid #147616: pnEA-NpG-HsNot2_419-540_T
Purpose: Bacterial Expression of HsNot2_419-540
Depositing lab: Elisa Izaurralde. Depositing organization: Max Planck Institute for Developmental Biology. Publication: Structure and assembly of the NOT module of the human CCR4-NOT complex. Boland A, Chen Y, Raisch T, Jonas S, Kuzuoglu-Ozturk D, Wohlbold L, Weichenrieder O, Izaurralde E. Nat Struct Mol Biol. 2013 Nov;20(11):1289-97. doi: 10.1038/nsmb.2681. Epub 2013 Oct 13. PubMed 24121232.
Backbone
  Vector backbone: Unknown
  Vector type: Bacterial Expression
Growth in bacteria
  Bacterial resistance: Ampicillin, 100 μg/mL
  Growth temperature: 37°C
  Growth strain: DH5alpha
  Copy number: Low Copy
Gene/Insert
  Gene/Insert name: HsNot2_419-540 (alt name: CNOT2)
  Species: H. sapiens (human)
  Entrez Gene: CNOT2 (a.k.a. CDC36, HSPC131, IDNADFS, NOT2, NOT2H)
  Cloning method: Unknown
Terms and licenses: Academic/Nonprofit Terms; Industry Terms: Not Available to Industry
Depositor comments: ORF extracted from NCBI: NM_014515.5. Plasmids from this collection were made available to the research community and donated after the lab closed. Please note that the sequence provided by the depositing laboratory may be theoretical/predicted or based on Sanger sequencing results. There may be discrepancies between sequencing results obtained by Addgene and the depositor sequence. If an Addgene verified sequence is not available, please contact before placing your order to request that our lab fully sequence the plasmid.
How to cite: pnEA-NpG-HsNot2_419-540_T was a gift from Elisa Izaurralde (Addgene plasmid # 147616 ; http://n2t.net/addgene:147616 ; RRID:Addgene_147616)
